Addgene plasmid #193813: pET-51b(+) ChemoC-CaM
Purpose: Protein production of ChemoC-CaM in bacteria
Depositing lab: Julien Hiblot. Depositing organization: Max Planck Institute for Medical Research. Publication: A general method for the development of multicolor biosensors with large dynamic ranges. Hellweg L, Edenhofer A, Barck L, Huppertz MC, Frei MS, Tarnawski M, Bergner A, Koch B, Johnsson K, Hiblot J. Nat Chem Biol. 2023 Jun 8. doi: 10.1038/s41589-023-01350-1. PubMed 37291200.
Backbone
  Vector backbone: pET-51b(+)
  Backbone size w/o insert (bp): 5100
  Vector type: Bacterial Expression
Growth in bacteria
  Bacterial resistance: Ampicillin, 100 μg/mL
  Growth temperature: 37°C
  Growth strain: DH5alpha
  Copy number: High Copy
Gene/Insert
  Gene/Insert name: ChemoC-CaM
  Species: Synthetic
  Insert size (bp): 2200
  Promoter: T7
  Tag / fusion protein: 10xHis (C terminal on insert)
  Cloning method: Gibson Cloning
Terms and licenses: Academic/Nonprofit Terms; Industry Terms: Not Available to Industry
How to cite: pET-51b(+) ChemoC-CaM was a gift from Julien Hiblot (Addgene plasmid # 193813 ; http://n2t.net/addgene:193813 ; RRID:Addgene_193813)
