[The description below was written by a language model from this plasmid's Addgene catalogue record and pLannotate feature annotations shown in this document.]
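Description:
pET-51b(+) ChemoC-CaM is a bacterial expression plasmid built on the pET-51b(+) backbone for producing the synthetic ChemoC-CaM protein in E. coli. The sequenced plasmid is about 7.4 kb, consistent with the catalogued backbone of roughly 5.1 kb plus an insert of roughly 2.2 kb introduced by Gibson assembly. It replicates from a ColE1/pMB1-type origin with the pBR322-derived bom and rop regions alongside. The catalogue lists it as high copy, although rop normally moderates copy number. Selection is by ampicillin through the β-lactamase gene, and an f1 origin is also present. Short tetracycline-resistance fragments and a predicted E. coli open reading frame in the annotation are backbone remnants, not functional markers.

Expression is driven by a T7 promoter followed by a lac operator and the T7 gene 10 ribosome binding site. The plasmid-borne lacI gene supplies repressor, so transcription depends on T7 RNA polymerase in the host and can be induced with IPTG. It ends at the T7 terminator. The annotated open reading frame begins with an N-terminal Strep-Tag II from the vector, followed by the cyan fluorescent protein mCerulean3, calmodulin, and a short segment matching GCaMP2. That segment may be the calmodulin-binding peptide used in such sensors, though the record does not say so. A HaloTag domain follows. The catalogue lists a C-terminal 10xHis tag, which the feature table does not annotate explicitly.

This arrangement is consistent with a calcium sensor in which calmodulin's conformational change alters energy transfer between the fluorescent protein and a fluorophore ligand bound to HaloTag. This fits the associated publication on multicolor biosensors with large dynamic ranges. The stated purpose is recombinant protein production, and the two affinity tags allow purification.
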