Features (pLannotate 1.2.2; 22 found; start..end, strand, type, name):
     12..467     +  rep_origin     f1 ori (sequence partly withheld): f1 bacteriophage origin of replication; arrow indicates direction of (+) strand synthesis
    582..1442    -  CDS            AmpR: β-lactamase; bla; confers resistance to ampicillin, carbenicillin, and related antibiotics
   1443..1535    -  promoter       AmpR promoter: bla
   1616..2204    +  rep_origin     ori: high-copy-number ColE1/pMB1/pBR322/pUC origin of replication
   2390..2529    -  misc_feature   bom: basis of mobility region from pBR322
   2631..2822    -  CDS            rop: Rop protein, which maintains plasmids at low copy number; rop
   2839..3219    +  CDS            YPB1_ECOLX: Protein predicted: Swiss-Prot protein existence level 4. From Escherichia coli.
   3281..3345    -  CDS            TcR (fragment): tetracycline efflux protein; tet; confers resistance to tetracycline
   3360..3381    -  protein_bind   CAP binding site: CAP binding activates transcription in the presence of cAMP. E. coli catabolite activator protein
   3394..4476    -  CDS            lacI: lac repressor; lacI; The lac repressor binds to the lac operator to inhibit transcription in E. coli. This inhibition can be relieved by adding lactose or isopropyl-β-D-thiogalactopyranoside (IPTG).
   4477..4554    -  promoter       lacI promoter: lacI
   4562..4841    -  CDS            TcR (fragment): tetracycline efflux protein; tet; confers resistance to tetracycline
   4867..4885    +  promoter       T7 promoter: promoter for bacteriophage T7 RNA polymerase
   4886..4910    +  protein_bind   lac operator: The lac repressor binds to the lac operator to inhibit transcription in E. coli. This inhibition can be relieved by adding lactose or isopropyl-β-D-thiogalactopyranoside (IPTG). lac repressor encoded by lacI
   4925..4947    +  RBS            RBS: efficient ribosome binding site from bacteriophage T7 gene 10 (Olins and Rangwala, 1989)
   4963..4986    +  CDS            Strep-Tag II: peptide that binds Strep-Tactin®, an engineered form of streptavidin
   5017..5733    +  CDS            mCerulean3: mCerulean3 is a basic (constitutively fluorescent) cyan fluorescent protein published in 2011, derived from Aequorea victoria. It is reported to be a somewhat slowly-maturing monomer with very low acid sensitivity.
   5725..6165    +  CDS            calmodulin: calcium-binding protein
   6274..6348    +  CDS            GCaMP2 (fragment): GCaMP2 is a basic (constitutively fluorescent) green fluorescent protein published in 2006, derived from Aequorea victoria.
   6358..7238    +  CDS            HaloTag® (fragment) (sequence partly withheld): modified bacterial dehalogenase that forms covalent bonds with chloroalkane derivatives
   7308..7325    +  CDS            SET1 (fragment): solubility-enhancement tag derived from T7 phage gene 10B
   7333..7380    +  terminator     T7 terminator: transcription terminator for bacteriophage T7 RNA polymerase
>Addgene plasmid #193813 | pET-51b(+) ChemoC-CaM | addgene full sequence | sequence record 381759 | Addgene NGS Result
TGGCGAATGGG
[124 nt withheld, positions 12-135]
C
[91 nt withheld, positions 137-227]
A
[49 nt withheld, positions 229-277]
CCTTTGACGTTGGAGTCCACGTTCTTT
[37 nt withheld, positions 305-341]
ACCCTATCTCGGTCTATTCTTTTGATTTATAAGGGATTTTGCCGATTTCGGCCTATTGGTTAAAAAATGA
GCTGATTTAACAAAAATTTAACGCGAATTTTAACAAAATATTAACGTTTACAATTTCTGGCGGCACGATG
GCATGAGATTATCAAAAAGGATCTTCACCTAGATCCTTTTAAATTAAAAATGAAGTTTTAAATCAATCTA
AAGTATATATGAGTAAACTTGGTCTGACAGTTACCAATGCTTAATCAGTGAGGCACCTATCTCAGCGATC
TGTCTATTTCGTTCATCCATAGTTGCCTGACTCCCCGTCGTGTAGATAACTACGATACGGGAGGGCTTAC
CATCTGGCCCCAGTGCTGCAATGATACCGCGAGACCCACGCTCACCGGCTCCAGATTTATCAGCAATAAA
CCAGCCAGCCGGAAGGGCCGAGCGCAGAAGTGGTCCTGCAACTTTATCCGCCTCCATCCAGTCTATTAAT
TGTTGCCGGGAAGCTAGAGTAAGTAGTTCGCCAGTTAATAGTTTGCGCAACGTTGTTGCCATTGCTACAG
GCATCGTGGTGTCACGCTCGTCGTTTGGTATGGCTTCATTCAGCTCCGGTTCCCAACGATCAAGGCGAGT
TACATGATCCCCCATGTTGTGCAAAAAAGCGGTTAGCTCCTTCGGTCCTCCGATCGTTGTCAGAAGTAAG
TTGGCCGCAGTGTTATCACTCATGGTTATGGCAGCACTGCATAATTCTCTTACTGTCATGCCATCCGTAA
GATGCTTTTCTGTGACTGGTGAGTACTCAACCAAGTCATTCTGAGAATAGTGTATGCGGCGACCGAGTTG
CTCTTGCCCGGCGTCAATACGGGATAATACCGCGCCACATAGCAGAACTTTAAAAGTGCTCATCATTGGA
AAACGTTCTTCGGGGCGAAAACTCTCAAGGATCTTACCGCTGTTGAGATCCAGTTCGATGTAACCCACTC
GTGCACCCAACTGATCTTCAGCATCTTTTACTTTCACCAGCGTTTCTGGGTGAGCAAAAACAGGAAGGCA
AAATGCCGCAAAAAAGGGAATAAGGGCGACACGGAAATGTTGAATACTCATACTCTTCCTTTTTCAATCA
TGATTGAAGCATTTATCAGGGTTATTGTCTCATGAGCGGATACATATTTGAATGTATTTAGAAAAATAAA
CAAATAGGTCATGACCAAAATCCCTTAACGTGAGTTTTCGTTCCACTGAGCGTCAGACCCCGTAGAAAAG
ATCAAAGGATCTTCTTGAGATCCTTTTTTTCTGCGCGTAATCTGCTGCTTGCAAACAAAAAAACCACCGC
TACCAGCGGTGGTTTGTTTGCCGGATCAAGAGCTACCAACTCTTTTTCCGAAGGTAACTGGCTTCAGCAG
AGCGCAGATACCAAATACTGTCCTTCTAGTGTAGCCGTAGTTAGGCCACCACTTCAAGAACTCTGTAGCA
CCGCCTACATACCTCGCTCTGCTAATCCTGTTACCAGTGGCTGCTGCCAGTGGCGATAAGTCGTGTCTTA
CCGGGTTGGACTCAAGACGATAGTTACCGGATAAGGCGCAGCGGTCGGGCTGAACGGGGGGTTCGTGCAC
ACAGCCCAGCTTGGAGCGAACGACCTACACCGAACTGAGATACCTACAGCGTGAGCTATGAGAAAGCGCC
ACGCTTCCCGAAGGGAGAAAGGCGGACAGGTATCCGGTAAGCGGCAGGGTCGGAACAGGAGAGCGCACGA
GGGAGCTTCCAGGGGGAAACGCCTGGTATCTTTATAGTCCTGTCGGGTTTCGCCACCTCTGACTTGAGCG
TCGATTTTTGTGATGCTCGTCAGGGGGGCGGAGCCTATGGAAAAACGCCAGCAACGCGGCCTTTTTACGG
TTCCTGGCCTTTTGCTGGCCTTTTGCTCACATGTTCTTTCCTGCGTTATCCCCTGATTCTGTGGATAACC
GTATTACCGCCTTTGAGTGAGCTGATACCGCTCGCCGCAGCCGAACGACCGAGCGCAGCGAGTCAGTGAG
CGAGGAAGCGGAAGAGCGCCTGATGCGGTATTTTCTCCTTACGCATCTGTGCGGTATTTCACACCGCAAT
GGTGCACTCTCAGTACAATCTGCTCTGATGCCGCATAGTTAAGCCAGTATACACTCCGCTATCGCTACGT
GACTGGGTCATGGCTGCGCCCCGACACCCGCCAACACCCGCTGACGCGCCCTGACGGGCTTGTCTGCTCC
CGGCATCCGCTTACAGACAAGCTGTGACCGTCTCCGGGAGCTGCATGTGTCAGAGGTTTTCACCGTCATC
ACCGAAACGCGCGAGGCAGCTGCGGTAAAGCTCATCAGCGTGGTCGTGAAGCGATTCACAGATGTCTGCC
TGTTCATCCGCGTCCAGCTCGTTGAGTTTCTCCAGAAGCGTTAATGTCTGGCTTCTGATAAAGCGGGCCA
TGTTAAGGGCGGTTTTTTCCTGTTTGGTCACTGATGCCTCCGTGTAAGGGGGATTTCTGTTCATGGGGGT
AATGATACCGATGAAACGAGAGAGGATGCTCACGATACGGGTTACTGATGATGAACATGCCCGGTTACTG
GAACGTTGTGAGGGTAAACAACTGGCGGTATGGATGCGGCGGGACCAGAGAAAAATCACTCAGGGTCAAT
GCCAGCGCTTCGTTAATACAGATGTAGGTGTTCCACAGGGTAGCCAGCAGCATCCTGCGATGCAGATCCG
GAACATAATGGTGCAGGGCGCTGACTTCCGCGTTTCCAGACTTTACGAAACACGGAAACCGAAGACCATT
CATGTTGTTGCTCAGGTCGCAGACGTTTTGCAGCAGCAGTCGCTTCACGTTCGCTCGCGTATCGGTGATT
CATTCTGCTAACCAGTAAGGCAACCCCGCCAGCCTAGCCGGGTCCTCAACGACAGGAGCACGATCATGCT
AGTCATGCCCCGCGCCCACCGGAAGGAGCTGACTGGGTTGAAGGCTCTCAAGGGCATCGGTCGAGATCCC
GGTGCCTAATGAGTGAGCTAACTTACATTAATTGCGTTGCGCTCACTGCCCGCTTTCCAGTCGGGAAACC
TGTCGTGCCAGCTGCATTAATGAATCGGCCAACGCGCGGGGAGAGGCGGTTTGCGTATTGGGCGCCAGGG
TGGTTTTTCTTTTCACCAGTGAGACGGGCAACAGCTGATTGCCCTTCACCGCCTGGCCCTGAGAGAGTTG
CAGCAAGCGGTCCACGCTGGTTTGCCCCAGCAGGCGAAAATCCTGTTTGATGGTGGTTAACGGCGGGATA
TAACATGAGCTGTCTTCGGTATCGTCGTATCCCACTACCGAGATGTCCGCACCAACGCGCAGCCCGGACT
CGGTAATGGCGCGCATTGCGCCCAGCGCCATCTGATCGTTGGCAACCAGCATCGCAGTGGGAACGATGCC
CTCATTCAGCATTTGCATGGTTTGTTGAAAACCGGACATGGCACTCCAGTCGCCTTCCCGTTCCGCTATC
GGCTGAATTTGATTGCGAGTGAGATATTTATGCCAGCCAGCCAGACGCAGACGCGCCGAGACAGAACTTA
ATGGGCCCGCTAACAGCGCGATTTGCTGGTGACCCAATGCGACCAGATGCTCCACGCCCAGTCGCGTACC
GTCTTCATGGGAGAAAATAATACTGTTGATGGGTGTCTGGTCAGAGACATCAAGAAATAACGCCGGAACA
TTAGTGCAGGCAGCTTCCACAGCAATGGCATCCTGGTCATCCAGCGGATAGTTAATGATCAGCCCACTGA
CGCGTTGCGCGAGAAGATTGTGCACCGCCGCTTTACAGGCTTCGACGCCGCTTCGTTCTACCATCGACAC
CACCACGCTGGCACCCAGTTGATCGGCGCGAGATTTAATCGCCGCGACAATTTGCGACGGCGCGTGCAGG
GCCAGACTGGAGGTGGCAACGCCAATCAGCAACGACTGTTTGCCCGCCAGTTGTTGTGCCACGCGGTTGG
GAATGTAATTCAGCTCCGCCATCGCCGCTTCCACTTTTTCCCGCGTTTTCGCAGAAACGTGGCTGGCCTG
GTTCACCACGCGGGAAACGGTCTGATAAGAGACACCGGCATACTCTGCGACATCGTATAACGTTACTGGT
TTCACATTCACCACCCTGAATTGACTCTCTTCCGGGCGCTATCATGCCATACCGCGAAAGGTTTTGCGCC
ATTCGATGGTGTCCGGGATCTCGACGCTCTCCCTTATGCGACTCCTGCATTAGGAAGCAGCCCAGTAGTA
GGTTGAGGCCGTTGAGCACCGCCGCCGCAAGGAATGGTGCATGCAAGGAGATGGCGCCCAACAGTCCCCC
GGCCACGGGGCCTGCCACCATACCCACGCCGAAACAAGCGCTCATGAGCCCGAAGTGGCGAGCCCGATCT
TCCCCATCGGTGATGTCGGCGATATAGGCGCCAGCAACCGCACCTGTGGCGCCGGTGATGCCGGCCACGA
TGCGTCCGGCGTAGAGGATCGAGATCGATCTCGATCCCGCGAAATTAATACGACTCACTATAGGGGAATT
GTGAGCGGATAACAATTCCCCTCTAGAAATAATTTTGTTTAACTTTAAGAAGGAGATATACCATGGCAAG
CTGGAGCCACCCGCAGTTCGAAAAGGGTGCAGATGACGACGACAAGGTACCGCATATGGTGAGCAAGGGC
GAGGAGCTGTTCACCGGGGTGGTGCCCATCCTGGTCGAGCTGGACGGCGACGTAAACGGCCACAAGTTCA
GCGTGTCCGGCGAGGGCGAGGGCGATGCCACCTACGGCAAGCTGACCCTGAAGTTCATCTGCACCACCGG
CAAGCTGCCCGTGCCCTGGCCCACCCTCGTGACCACCCTGAGCTGGGGCGTGCAGTGCTTCGCCCGCTAC
CCCGACCACATGAAGCAGCACGACTTCTTCAAGTCCGCCATGCCCGAAGGCTACGTCCAGGAGCGCACCA
TCTTCTTCAAGGACGACGGCAACTACAAGACCCGCGCCGAGGTGAAGTTCGAGGGCGACACCCTGGTGAA
CCGCATCGAGCTGAAGGGCATCGACTTCAAGGAGGACGGCAACATCCTGGGGCACAAGCTGGAGTACAAC
GCCATCCACGGCAACGTCTATATCACCGCCGACAAGCAGAAGAACGGCATCAAGGCCAACTTCGGCCTCA
ACTGCAACATCGAGGACGGCAGCGTGCAGCTCGCCGACCACTACCAGCAGAACACCCCCATCGGCGACGG
CCCCGTGCTGCTGCCCGACAACCACTACCTGAGCACCCAGTCCAAGCTGAGCAAAGACCCCAACGAGAAG
CGCGATCACATGGTCCTGCTGGAGTTCGTGACCGCCGCCGGGATCACTGGTGGCACCCTGCCGGACCAAC
TGACTGAAGAGCAGATCGCAGAATTTAAAGAGGCTTTCTCCCTATTTGACAAGGACGGGGATGGGACAAT
AACAACCAAGGAGCTGGGGACGGTGATGCGGTCTCTGGGGCAGAACCCCACAGAAGCAGAGCTGCAGGAC
ATGATCAATGAAGTAGATGCCGACGGTGACGGCACAATCGACTTCCCTGAGTTCCTGACAATGATGGCAA
GAAAAATGAAAGACACAGACAGTGAAGAAGAAATTAGAGAAGCGTTCCGTGTGTTTGATAAGGATGGCAA
TGGCTACATCAGTGCAGCAGAGCTTCGCCACGTGATGACAAACCTTGGAGAGAAGTTAACAGATGAAGAG
GTTGATGAAATGATCAGGGAAGCAGACATCGATGGGGATGGTCAGGTAAACTACGAAGAGTTTGTAGTGA
TGATGACAGCGAAGGAATTCCCTCCTCCTCCGCCACCGCCACCACCGCCGCCGCCGCCACCACCACCTCC
TCCGCCTCCTCCACCACCACCGCCACCGCCTCCACCACCTGGCGGCAGCAGGGTCGACTCATCACGTCGT
AAGTTCAATAAGACAGGTAAGGCACTGAGAGCTATAGGTCGGCTGAGCTCACTCGAGTCTGGC
[870 nt withheld, positions 6355-7224]
CTGGAGATTTCCGGTGCTCCGGGCTTCTCCTCAATTTCCGCTCATCACCACCATCATCACCATCACCACC
ACTAATTAACCTAGGCTGCTGCCACCGCTGAGCAATAACTAGCATAACCCCTTGGGGCCTCTAAACTGGT
CTTGAGGGGTTTTTTGCTGAAAGGAGGAACTATATCCGGAT
